Addgene plasmid #38891: PTPRN2
Purpose: Bacterial expression for structure determination; may not be full ORF
Depositing lab: Nicola Burgess-Brown. Depositing organization: University of Oxford.
Backbone
  Vector backbone: pNIC-CH
  Backbone manufacturer: SGC
  Vector type: Bacterial Expression
Growth in bacteria
  Bacterial resistance: Kanamycin, 50 μg/mL
  Growth temperature: 37°C
  Growth strain: Mach1
  Copy number: Low Copy
Gene/Insert
  Gene/Insert name: PTPRN2 (alt names: protein tyrosine phosphatase, receptor type, N polypeptide 2 [isoform 1 precursor]; PDB:2QEP)
  Species: H. sapiens (human)
  Insert size (bp): 915
  Entrez Gene: PTPRN2 (a.k.a. IA-2beta, IAR, ICAAR, PTPRP, R-PTP-N2)
  Tag / fusion protein: His (C terminal on insert)
  Cloning method: Ligation Independent Cloning
  Sequencing primers: 5′ T7; 3′ T7-term
Terms and licenses: Academic/Nonprofit Terms; Industry Terms: Not Available to Industry
How to cite: PTPRN2 was a gift from Nicola Burgess-Brown (Addgene plasmid # 38891 ; http://n2t.net/addgene:38891 ; RRID:Addgene_38891)
