[The description below was written by a language model from this plasmid's Addgene catalogue record.]
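Description:
PTPRN2 is a bacterial expression plasmid built on the pNIC-CH backbone from the SGC, made to produce a fragment of human protein tyrosine phosphatase, receptor type N polypeptide 2 (also known as IA-2beta, IAR, ICAAR, PTPRP or R-PTP-N2) in E. coli for structure determination. The plasmid is maintained in bacteria under kanamycin selection and is recorded as low copy. The origin of replication is not named in the record, and no feature table is available to confirm individual backbone elements.

The insert is a 915 bp human PTPRN2 coding segment, annotated against the isoform 1 precursor and introduced by ligation independent cloning. The record itself cautions that the insert may not be the full open reading frame. Its short length fits a truncated, domain-level construct rather than the whole receptor-type protein, although the boundaries and the domain covered are not stated. A histidine tag is fused at the C terminus of the insert, which allows purification of the recombinant protein by immobilised metal affinity chromatography. The promoter is not listed explicitly, but the recommended sequencing primers are T7 and T7-term, implying that the insert sits between a T7 promoter and T7 terminator. In that arrangement, expression would depend on a host strain supplying T7 RNA polymerase.

The construct is linked in the record to a deposited Protein Data Bank structure, so its main use is recombinant production of soluble, His-tagged PTPRN2 protein for crystallography and related structural or biochemical studies.
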