>Addgene plasmid #38891 | PTPRN2 | depositor partial sequence | sequence record 48949 | PTPRN2 sequence 915 bps
ATGTCCGAGGAGCCTGTGCAGTCCAACATGGACATCTCAACCGGCCACATGATCCTGTCCTACATGGAGG
ACCACCTGAAGAACAAGAACCGGCTGGAGAAGGAGTGGGAAGCGCTGTGCGCCTACCAGGCGGAGCCCAA
CAGCTCGTTCGTGGCCCAGAGGGAGGAGAACGTGCCCAAGAACCGCTCCCTGGCTGTGCTGACCTATGAC
CACTCCCGGGTCCTGCTGAAGGCGGAGAACAGCCACAGCCACTCAGACTACATCAACGCTAGCCCTATCA
TGGATCACGACCCGAGGAACCCCGCGTACATCGCCACCCAGGGACCGCTGCCCGCCACCGTGGCTGACTT
TTGGCAGATGGTGTGGGAGAGCGGCTGCGTGGTGATCGTCATGCTGACACCCCTCGCGGAGAACGGCGTC
CGGCAGTGCTACCACTACTGGCCGGATGAAGGCTCCAATCTCTACCACATCTATGAGGTGAACCTGGTCT
CCGAGCACATCTGGTGTGAGGACTTCCTGGTGAGGAGCTTCTATCTGAAGAACCTGCAGACCAACGAGAC
GCGCACCGTGACGCAGTTCCACTTCCTGAGTTGGTATGACCGAGGAGTCCCTTCCTCCTCAAGGTCCCTC
CTGGACTTCCGCAGAAAAGTAAACAAGTGCTACAGGGGCCGTTCTTGTCCAATAATTGTTCATTGCAGTG
ACGGTGCAGGCCGGAGCGGCACCTACGTCCTGATCGACATGGTTCTCAACAAGATGGCCAAAGGTGCTAA
AGAGATTGATATCGCAGCGACCCTGGAGCACTTGAGGGACCAGAGACCCGGCATGGTCCAGACGAAGGAG
CAGTTTGAGTTCGCGCTGACAGCCGTGGCTGAGGAGGTGAACGCCATCCTCGCGCACCATCATCACCACC
ATTGA
