>Addgene plasmid #38891 | PTPRN2 | addgene partial sequence | sequence record 51182 | T7 5'-TAATACGACTCACTATAGGG-3'
GAGGACCACCTGAAGAACAAGAACCGGCTGGAGAAGGAGTGGGAAGCGCTGTGCGCCTACCAGGCGGAGC
CCAACAGCTCGTTCGTGGCCCAGAGGGAGGAGAACGTGCCCAAGAACCGCTCCCTGGCTGTGCTGACCTA
TGACCACTCCCGGGTCCTGCTGAAGGCGGAGAACAGCCACAGCCACTCAGACTACATCAACGCTAGCCCT
ATCATGGATCACGACCCGAGGAACCCCGCGTACATCGCCACCCAGGGACCGCTGCCCGCCACCGTGGCTG
ACTTTTGGCAGATGGTGTGGGAGAGCGGCTGCGTGGTGATCGTCATGCTGACACCCCTCGCGGAGAACGG
CGTCCGGCAGTGCTACCACTACTGGCCGGATGAAGGCTCCAATCTCTACCACATCTATGAGGTGAACCTG
GTCTCCGAGCACATCTGGTGTGAGGACTTCCTGGTGAGGAGCTTCTATCTGAAGAACCTGCAGACCAACG
AGACGCGCACCGTGACGCAGTTCCACTTCCTGAGTTGGTATGACCGAGGAGTCCCTTCCTCCTCAAGGTC
CCTCCTGGACTTCCGCAGAAAAGTAAACAAGTGCTACAGGGGCCGTTCTTGTCCAATAATTGTTCATTGC
AGTGACGGTGCAGGCCGGAGCGGCACCTACGTCCTGATCGACATGGTTCTCAACAAGATGGCCAAAGGTG
CTAAAGAGATTGATATCGCAGCGACCCTGGAGCACTTGAGGGACCAGAGACCCGGCATGGTCCAGAC
