>Addgene plasmid #38891 | PTPRN2 | addgene partial sequence | sequence record 51199 | T7_term
TAGCAGCCGGATCTCAGTGGTGGTGGTGGTGGTGCTCGAGTGCGGCCGCNAGCTTGTCGACGAGAGCTCG
AATTCGGATCCTCAATGGTGGTGATGATGGTGCGCGAGGATGGCGTTCACCTCCTCAGCCACGGCTGTCA
GCGCGAACTCAAACTGCTCCTTCGTCTGGACCATGCCGGGTCTCTGGTCCCTCAAGTGCTCCAGGGTCGC
TGCGATATCAATCTCTTTAGCACCTTTGGCCATCTTGTTGAGAACCATGTCGATCAGGACGTAGGTGCCG
CTCCGGCCTGCACCGTCACTGCAATGAACAATTATTGGACAAGAACGGCCCCTGTAGCACTTGTTTACTT
TTCTGCGGAAGTCCAGGAGGGACCTTGAGGAGGAAGGGACTCCTCGGTCATACCAACTCAGGAAGTGGAA
CTGCGTCACGGTGCGCGTCTCGTTGGTCTGCAGGTTCTTCAGATAGAAGCTCCTCACCAGGAAGTCCTCA
CACCAGATGTGCTCGGAGACCAGGTTCACCTCATAGATGTGGTAGAGATTGGAGCCTTCATCCGGCCAGT
AGTGGTAGCACTGCCGGACGCCGTTCTCCGCGAGGGGTGTCAGCATGACGATCACCACGCAGCCGCTCTC
CCACACCATCTGCCAAAAGTCAGCCACGGTGGCGGGCAGCGGTCCCTGGGTGGCGATGTACGCGGGGTTC
CTCGGGTCGTGATCCATGATAGGGCTAGCGTTGATGTAGTCTGAGTGGCTGTGGCTGTTCTCCGCCTTCA
GCAGGACCCGGGAGTGGTCATAGGTCAGCACAGCCAGGGAGCGGTTCTTGGGCACGTTCTCCTCCCTCTG
GGCCACGAACGAGCTGTTGGGCTCCGCCTGGTA
